>Addgene plasmid #203233 | B*13:02:01 | addgene full sequence | sequence record 399773 | Addgene NGS Result
GACGGATCGGGAGATCTCCCGATCCCCTATGGTGCACTCTCAGTACAATCTGCTCTGATGCCGCATAGTT
AAGCCAGTATCTGCTCCCTGCTTGTGTGTTGGAGGTCGCTGAGTAGTGCGCGAGCAAAATTTAAGCTACA
ACAAGGCAAGGCTTGACCGACAATTGCATGAAGAATCTGCTTAGGGTTAGGCGTTTTGCGCTGCTTCGCG
ATGTACGGGCCAGATATACGCGTTGACATTGATTATTGACTAGTTATTAATAGTAATCAATTACGGGGTC
ATTAGTTCATAGCCCATATATGGAGTTCCGCGTTACATAACTTACGGTAAATGGCCCGCCTGGCTGACCG
CCCAACGACCCCCGCCCATTGACGTCAATAATGACGTATGTTCCCATAGTAACGCCAATAGGGACTTTCC
ATTGACGTCAATGGGTGGAGTATTTACGGTAAACTGCCCACTTGGCAGTACATCAAGTGTATCATATGCC
AAGTACGCCCCCTATTGACGTCAATGACGGTAAATGGCCCGCCTGGCATTATGCCCAGTACATGACCTTA
TGGGACTTTCCTACTTGGCAGTACATCTACGTATTAGTCATCGCTATTACCATGGTGATGCGGTTTTGGC
AGTACATCAATGGGCGTGGATAGCGGTTTGACTCACGGGGATTTCCAAGTCTCCACCCCATTGACGTCAA
TGGGAGTTTGTTTTGGCACCAAAATCAACGGGACTTTCCAAAATGTCGTAACAACTCCGCCCCATTGACG
CAAATGGGCGGTAGGCGTGTACGGTGGGAGGTCTATATAAGCAGAGCTCTCTGGCTAACTAGAGAACCCA
CTGCTTACTGGCTTATCGAAATTAATACGACTCACTATAGGGAGACCCAAGCTGGCTAGCGTTTAAACTT
AAGCTTGCCACCATGCGGGTCACGGCGCCCCGAACCCTCCTCCTGCTGCTCTGGGGGGCAGTGGCCCTGA
CCGAGACCTGGGCCGGCTCCCACTCCATGAGGTATTTCTACACCGCCATGTCCCGGCCCGGCCGCGGGGA
GCCCCGCTTCATCACCGTGGGCTACGTGGACGACACCCAGTTCGTGAGGTTCGACAGCGACGCCACGAGT
CCGAGGATGGCGCCCCGGGCGCCATGGATAGAGCAGGAGGGGCCGGAGTATTGGGACCGGGAGACACAGA
TCTCCAAGACCAACACACAGACTTACCGAGAGAACCTGCGCACCGCGCTCCGCTACTACAACCAGAGCGA
GGCCGGGTCTCACACTTGGCAGACGATGTATGGCTGCGACCTGGGGCCGGACGGGCGCCTCCTCCGCGGG
CATAACCAGTTAGCCTACGACGGCAAGGATTACATCGCCCTGAACGAGGACCTGAGCTCCTGGACCGCGG
CGGACACCGCGGCTCAGATCACCCAGCTCAAGTGGGAGGCGGCCCGTGTGGCGGAGCAGCTGAGAGCCTA
CCTGGAGGGCGAGTGCGTGGAGTGGCTCCGCAGATACCTGGAGAACGGGAAGGAGACGCTGCAGCGCGCG
GACCCCCCAAAGACACACGTGACCCACCACCCCATCTCTGACCATGAGGCCACCCTGAGGTGCTGGGCCC
TGGGCTTCTACCCTGCGGAGATCACACTGACCTGGCAGCGGGATGGCGAGGACCAAACTCAGGACACTGA
GCTTGTGGAGACCAGACCAGCAGGAGATAGAACCTTCCAGAAGTGGGCAGCTGTGGTGGTGCCTTCTGGA
GAAGAGCAGAGATACACATGCCATGTACAGCATGAGGGGCTGCCGAAGCCCCTCACCCTGAGATGGGAGC
CATCTTCCCAGTCCACCGTCCCCATCGTGGGCATTGTTGCTGGCCTGGCTGTCCTAGCAGTTGTGGTCAT
CGGAGCTGTGGTCGCTGCTGTGATGTGTAGGAGGAAGAGCTCAGGTGGAAAAGGAGGGAGCTACTCTCAG
GCTGCGTGCAGCGACAGTGCCCAGGGCTCTGATGTGTCTCTCACAGCTTGATCTAGAGGGCCCGTTTAAA
CCCGCTGATCAGCCTCGACTGTGCCTTCTAGTTGCCAGCCATCTGTTGTTTGCCCCTCCCCCGTGCCTTC
CTTGACCCTGGAAGGTGCCACTCCCACTGTCCTTTCCTAATAAAATGAGGAAATTGCATCGCATTGTCTG
AGTAGGTGTCATTCTATTCTGGGGGGTGGGGTGGGGCAGGACAGCAAGGGGGAGGATTGGGAAGACAATA
GCAGGCATGCTGGGGATGCGGTGGGCTCTATGGCTTCTGAGGCGGAAAGAACCAGCTGGGGCTCTAGGGG
GTATCCCC
[124 nt withheld, positions 2319-2442]
C
[91 nt withheld, positions 2444-2534]
A
[49 nt withheld, positions 2536-2584]
CCTTTGACGTTGGAGTCCACGTTCTTT
[37 nt withheld, positions 2612-2648]
ACCCTATCTCGGTCTATTCTTTTGATTTATAAGGGATTTTGCCGATTTCGGCCTATTGGTTAAAAAATGA
GCTGATTTAACAAAAATTTAACGCGAATTAATTCTGTGGAATGTGTGTCAGTTAGGGTGTGGAAAGTCCC
CAGGCTCCCCAGCAGGCAGAAGTATGCAAAGCATGCATCTCAATTAGTCAGCAACCAGGTGTGGAAAGTC
CCCAGGCTCCCCAGCAGGCAGAAGTATGCAAAGCATGCATCTCAATTAGTCAGCAACCATAGTCCCGCCC
CTAACTCCGCCCATCCCGCCCCTAACTCCGCCCAGTTCCGCCCATTCTCCGCCCCATGGCTGACTAATTT
TTTTTATTTATGCAGAGGCCGAGGCCGCCTCTGCCTCTGAGCTATTCCAGAAGTAGTGAGGAGGCTTTTT
TGGAGGCCTAGGCTTTTGCAAAAAGCTCCCGGGAGCTTGTATATCCATTTTCGGATCTGATCAAGAGACA
GGATGAGGATCGTTTCGCATGATTGAACAAGATGGATTGCACGCAGGTTCTCCGGCCGCTTGGGTGGAGA
GGCTATTCGGCTATGACTGGGCACAACAGACAATCGGCTGCTCTGATGCCGCCGTGTTCCGGCTGTCAGC
GCAGGGGCGCCCGGTTCTTTTTGTCAAGACCGACCTGTCCGGTGCCCTGAATGAACTGCAGGACGAGGCA
GCGCGGCTATCGTGGCTGGCCACGACGGGCGTTCCTTGCGCAGCTGTGCTCGACGTTGTCACTGAAGCGG
GAAGGGACTGGCTGCTATTGGGCGAAGTGCCGGGGCAGGATCTCCTGTCATCTCACCTTGCTCCTGCCGA
GAAAGTATCCATCATGGCTGATGCAATGCGGCGGCTGCATACGCTTGATCCGGCTACCTGCCCATTCGAC
CACCAAGCGAAACATCGCATCGAGCGAGCACGTACTCGGATGGAAGCCGGTCTTGTCGATCAGGATGATC
TGGACGAAGAGCATCAGGGGCTCGCGCCAGCCGAACTGTTCGCCAGGCTCAAGGCGCGCATGCCCGACGG
CGAGGATCTCGTCGTGACCCATGGCGATGCCTGCTTGCCGAATATCATGGTGGAAAATGGCCGCTTTTCT
GGATTCATCGACTGTGGCCGGCTGGGTGTGGCGGACCGCTATCAGGACATAGCGTTGGCTACCCGTGATA
TTGCTGAAGAGCTTGGCGGCGAATGGGCTGACCGCTTCCTCGTGCTTTACGGTATCGCCGCTCCCGATTC
GCAGCGCATCGCCTTCTATCGCCTTCTTGACGAGTTCTTCTGAGCGGGACTCTGGGGTTCGAAATGACCG
ACCAAGCGACGCCCAACCTGCCATCACGAGATTTCGATTCCACCGCCGCCTTCTATGAAAGGTTGGGCTT
CGGAATCGTTTTCCGGGACGCCGGCTGGATGATCCTCCAGCGCGGGGATCTCATGCTGGAGTTCTTCGCC
CACCCCAACTTGTTTATTGCAGCTTATAATGGTTACAAATAAAGCAATAGCATCACAAATTTCACAAATA
AAGCATTTTTTTCACTGCATTCTAGTTGTGGTTTGTCCAAACTCATCAATGTATCTTATCATGTCTGTAT
ACCGTCGACCTCTAGCTAGAGCTTGGCGTAATCATGGTCATAGCTGTTTCCTGTGTGAAATTGTTATCCG
CTCACAATTCCACACAACATACGAGCCGGAAGCATAAAGTGTAAAGCCTGGGGTGCCTAATGAGTGAGCT
AACTCACATTAATTGCGTTGCGCTCACTGCCCGCTTTCCAGTCGGGAAACCTGTCGTGCCAGCTGCATTA
ATGAATCGGCCAACGCGCGGGGAGAGGCGGTTTGCGTATTGGGCGCTCTTCCGCTTCCTCGCTCACTGAC
TCGCTGCGCTCGGTCGTTCGGCTGCGGCGAGCGGTATCAGCTCACTCAAAGGCGGTAATACGGTTATCCA
CAGAATCAGGGGATAACGCAGGAAAGAACATGTGAGCAAAAGGCCAGCAAAAGGCCAGGAACCGTAAAAA
GGCCGCGTTGCTGGCGTTTTTCCATAGGCTCCGCCCCCCTGACGAGCATCACAAAAATCGACGCTCAAGT
CAGAGGTGGCGAAACCCGACAGGACTATAAAGATACCAGGCGTTTCCCCCTGGAAGCTCCCTCGTGCGCT
CTCCTGTTCCGACCCTGCCGCTTACCGGATACCTGTCCGCCTTTCTCCCTTCGGGAAGCGTGGCGCTTTC
TCATAGCTCACGCTGTAGGTATCTCAGTTCGGTGTAGGTCGTTCGCTCCAAGCTGGGCTGTGTGCACGAA
CCCCCCGTTCAGCCCGACCGCTGCGCCTTATCCGGTAACTATCGTCTTGAGTCCAACCCGGTAAGACACG
ACTTATCGCCACTGGCAGCAGCCACTGGTAACAGGATTAGCAGAGCGAGGTATGTAGGCGGTGCTACAGA
GTTCTTGAAGTGGTGGCCTAACTACGGCTACACTAGAAGAACAGTATTTGGTATCTGCGCTCTGCTGAAG
CCAGTTACCTTCGGAAAAAGAGTTGGTAGCTCTTGATCCGGCAAACAAACCACCGCTGGTAGCGGTGGTT
TTTTTGTTTGCAAGCAGCAGATTACGCGCAGAAAAAAAGGATCTCAAGAAGATCCTTTGATCTTTTCTAC
GGGGTCTGACGCTCAGTGGAACGAAAACTCACGTTAAGGGATTTTGGTCATGAGATTATCAAAAAGGATC
TTCACCTAGATCCTTTTAAATTAAAAATGAAGTTTTAAATCAATCTAAAGTATATATGAGTAAACTTGGT
CTGACAGTTACCAATGCTTAATCAGTGAGGCACCTATCTCAGCGATCTGTCTATTTCGTTCATCCATAGT
TGCCTGACTCCCCGTCGTGTAGATAACTACGATACGGGAGGGCTTACCATCTGGCCCCAGTGCTGCAATG
ATACCGCGAGACCCACGCTCACCGGCTCCAGATTTATCAGCAATAAACCAGCCAGCCGGAAGGGCCGAGC
GCAGAAGTGGTCCTGCAACTTTATCCGCCTCCATCCAGTCTATTAATTGTTGCCGGGAAGCTAGAGTAAG
TAGTTCGCCAGTTAATAGTTTGCGCAACGTTGTTGCCATTGCTACAGGCATCGTGGTGTCACGCTCGTCG
TTTGGTATGGCTTCATTCAGCTCCGGTTCCCAACGATCAAGGCGAGTTACATGATCCCCCATGTTGTGCA
AAAAAGCGGTTAGCTCCTTCGGTCCTCCGATCGTTGTCAGAAGTAAGTTGGCCGCAGTGTTATCACTCAT
GGTTATGGCAGCACTGCATAATTCTCTTACTGTCATGCCATCCGTAAGATGCTTTTCTGTGACTGGTGAG
TACTCAACCAAGTCATTCTGAGAATAGTGTATGCGGCGACCGAGTTGCTCTTGCCCGGCGTCAATACGGG
ATAATACCGCGCCACATAGCAGAACTTTAAAAGTGCTCATCATTGGAAAACGTTCTTCGGGGCGAAAACT
CTCAAGGATCTTACCGCTGTTGAGATCCAGTTCGATGTAACCCACTCGTGCACCCAACTGATCTTCAGCA
TCTTTTACTTTCACCAGCGTTTCTGGGTGAGCAAAAACAGGAAGGCAAAATGCCGCAAAAAAGGGAATAA
GGGCGACACGGAAATGTTGAATACTCATACTCTTCCTTTTTCAATATTATTGAAGCATTTATCAGGGTTA
TTGTCTCATGAGCGGATACATATTTGAATGTATTTAGAAAAATAAACAAATAGGGGTTCCGCGCACATTT
CCCCGAAAAGTGCCACCTGACGTC
Features (pLannotate 1.2.2; 20 found; start..end, strand, type, name):
     28..80      -  misc_feature   bom (fragment): basis of mobility region from pBR322
    235..614     +  enhancer       CMV enhancer: human cytomegalovirus immediate early enhancer
    615..818     +  promoter       CMV promoter: human cytomegalovirus (CMV) immediate early promoter
    814..847     +  LTR            5' LTR (truncated) (fragment): truncated 5' long terminal repeat (LTR) from HIV-1
    863..881     +  promoter       T7 promoter: promoter for bacteriophage T7 RNA polymerase
    923..2008    +  CDS            HLA-B: HLAB_HUMAN - Also known as HLAB. Experimental evidence at protein level: Swiss-Prot protein existence level 1. Allele B*67:01: Displays peptides sharing a common signature motif, namely a Pro residue at position 2 and Leu anchor residue at the C-terminus. From Homo sapiens (Human).
   2049..2273    +  polyA_signal   bGH poly(A) signal: bovine growth hormone polyadenylation signal
   2277..2298    +  promoter       SV40 promoter (fragment): SV40 enhancer and early promoter
   2319..2747    +  rep_origin     f1 ori (sequence partly withheld): f1 bacteriophage origin of replication; arrow indicates direction of (+) strand synthesis
   2761..3090    +  promoter       SV40 promoter: SV40 enhancer and early promoter
   3157..3948    +  CDS            neo: KKA2_KLEPN - Also known as kan, nptII. Experimental evidence at protein level: Swiss-Prot protein existence level 1. Resistance to kanamycin, neomycin, paromomycin, ribostamycin, butirosin and gentamicin B. From Klebsiella pneumoniae.
   3972..4130    +  CDS            ble (fragment): BLE_KLEPN - Experimental evidence at protein level: Swiss-Prot protein existence level 1. Binding protein with a strong affinity to the bleomycin family of antibiotics. Binds to CL990; an antimitotic-antibiotic compound. From Klebsiella pneumoniae.
   4125..4246    +  polyA_signal   SV40 poly(A) signal: SV40 polyadenylation signal
   4319..4335    -  protein_bind   lac operator: The lac repressor binds to the lac operator to inhibit transcription in E. coli. This inhibition can be relieved by adding lactose or isopropyl-β-D-thiogalactopyranoside (IPTG). lac repressor encoded by lacI
   4343..4373    -  promoter       lac promoter: promoter for the E. coli lac operon
   4388..4409    -  protein_bind   CAP binding site: CAP binding activates transcription in the presence of cAMP. E. coli catabolite activator protein
   4422..4514    -  CDS            lacI (fragment): lac repressor; lacI; The lac repressor binds to the lac operator to inhibit transcription in E. coli. This inhibition can be relieved by adding lactose or isopropyl-β-D-thiogalactopyranoside (IPTG).
   4697..5285    -  rep_origin     ori: high-copy-number ColE1/pMB1/pBR322/pUC origin of replication
   5456..6316    -  CDS            AmpR: β-lactamase; bla; confers resistance to ampicillin, carbenicillin, and related antibiotics
   6317..6421    -  promoter       AmpR promoter: bla
