[The description below was written by a language model from this plasmid's Addgene catalogue record and pLannotate feature annotations shown in this document.]
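Description:
B*13:02:01 is a mammalian expression plasmid built on the pcDNA-3 backbone that carries the coding sequence of the human HLA class I allele HLA-B*13:02:01, cloned between BamHI and EcoRI sites. The sequenced record is 6,452 nt. In bacteria it is maintained through a high-copy ColE1/pUC-type origin and selected with ampicillin via the β-lactamase gene and its own promoter. An f1 origin is also present, which can support single-stranded DNA production. Small annotated fragments (bom, lac promoter/operator, CAP site, lacI and ble fragments, and a short match to an HIV-1 LTR just downstream of the CMV promoter) appear to be backbone remnants or incidental homology calls rather than functional parts.

The HLA-B open reading frame of roughly 1.1 kb is driven by the human cytomegalovirus immediate-early enhancer and promoter and terminated by the bovine growth hormone polyadenylation signal, an arrangement that gives strong constitutive expression in most mammalian cell lines. A T7 promoter lies just upstream of the insert and can serve for in vitro transcription or as a priming site. No epitope tag or reporter is annotated. The automated annotation of this CDS cites a different HLA-B allele as its reference text, reflecting only the generic database match; the catalogue entry identifies the allele as B*13:02:01. A separate cassette, consisting of the SV40 early promoter, the neomycin phosphotransferase gene and the SV40 poly(A) signal, allows G418 selection of stably transfected cells.

The stated purpose is overexpression of this single HLA allele. The associated publication concerns a large HLA class I peptidome dataset used to improve epitope prediction, consistent with using the plasmid to express one defined allele for profiling its bound peptides.
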