Addgene plasmid #203233: B*13:02:01
Purpose: Overexpress HLA allele
Depositing lab: Derin Keskin & Catherine Wu. Depositing organization: Dana-Farber Cancer Institute. Publication: A large peptidome dataset improves HLA class I epitope prediction across most of the human population. Sarkizova S, Klaeger S, Le PM, Li LW, Oliveira G, Keshishian H, Hartigan CR, Zhang W, Braun DA, Ligon KL, Bachireddy P, Zervantonakis IK, Rosenbluth JM, Ouspenskaia T, Law T, Justesen S, Stevens J, Lane WJ, Eisenhaure T, Lan Zhang G, Clauser KR, Hacohen N, Carr SA, Wu CJ, Keskin DB. Nat Biotechnol. 2020 Feb;38(2):199-209. doi: 10.1038/s41587-019-0322-9. Epub 2019 Dec 16. PubMed 31844290.
Backbone
  Vector backbone: pcDNA-3
  Vector type: Mammalian Expression
Growth in bacteria
  Bacterial resistance: Ampicillin, 100 μg/mL
  Growth temperature: 37°C
  Growth strain: NEB Stable
  Copy number: High Copy
Gene/Insert
  Gene/Insert name: B*13:02:01
  Species: H. sapiens (human)
  Entrez Gene: HLA-B (a.k.a. AS, B-4901, HLAB)
  Cloning method: Restriction Enzyme; 5′ cloning site BamHI (unknown if destroyed); 3′ cloning site EcoRI (unknown if destroyed)
  Sequencing primers: 5′ unknown
Terms and licenses: Academic/Nonprofit Terms; Industry Terms: Not Available to Industry
Depositor comments: Shortname from TIGL: K05
How to cite: B*13:02:01 was a gift from Derin Keskin & Catherine Wu (Addgene plasmid # 203233 ; http://n2t.net/addgene:203233 ; RRID:Addgene_203233)
