>Addgene plasmid #203233 | B*13:02:01 | depositor partial sequence | sequence record 394169 | HLA:HLA00153 B*13:02:01 1089 bp (K05)
ATGCGGGTCACGGCGCCCCGAACCCTCCTCCTGCTGCTCTGGGGGGCAGTGGCCCTGACCGAGACCTGGG
CCGGCTCCCACTCCATGAGGTATTTCTACACCGCCATGTCCCGGCCCGGCCGCGGGGAGCCCCGCTTCAT
CACCGTGGGCTACGTGGACGACACCCAGTTCGTGAGGTTCGACAGCGACGCCACGAGTCCGAGGATGGCG
CCCCGGGCGCCATGGATAGAGCAGGAGGGGCCGGAGTATTGGGACCGGGAGACACAGATCTCCAAGACCA
ACACACAGACTTACCGAGAGAACCTGCGCACCGCGCTCCGCTACTACAACCAGAGCGAGGCCGGGTCTCA
CACTTGGCAGACGATGTATGGCTGCGACCTGGGGCCGGACGGGCGCCTCCTCCGCGGGCATAACCAGTTA
GCCTACGACGGCAAGGATTACATCGCCCTGAACGAGGACCTGAGCTCCTGGACCGCGGCGGACACCGCGG
CTCAGATCACCCAGCTCAAGTGGGAGGCGGCCCGTGTGGCGGAGCAGCTGAGAGCCTACCTGGAGGGCGA
GTGCGTGGAGTGGCTCCGCAGATACCTGGAGAACGGGAAGGAGACGCTGCAGCGCGCGGACCCCCCAAAG
ACACACGTGACCCACCACCCCATCTCTGACCATGAGGCCACCCTGAGGTGCTGGGCCCTGGGCTTCTACC
CTGCGGAGATCACACTGACCTGGCAGCGGGATGGCGAGGACCAAACTCAGGACACTGAGCTTGTGGAGAC
CAGACCAGCAGGAGATAGAACCTTCCAGAAGTGGGCAGCTGTGGTGGTGCCTTCTGGAGAAGAGCAGAGA
TACACATGCCATGTACAGCATGAGGGGCTGCCGAAGCCCCTCACCCTGAGATGGGAGCCATCTTCCCAGT
CCACCGTCCCCATCGTGGGCATTGTTGCTGGCCTGGCTGTCCTAGCAGTTGTGGTCATCGGAGCTGTGGT
CGCTGCTGTGATGTGTAGGAGGAAGAGCTCAGGTGGAAAAGGAGGGAGCTACTCTCAGGCTGCGTGCAGC
GACAGTGCCCAGGGCTCTGATGTGTCTCTCACAGCTTGA
